>Addgene plasmid #212513 | pTwist-SARS-CoV-2 Spike-deltaC18 D1199N(AAC) | addgene full sequence | sequence record 432828 | Addgene NGS Result
CATGTTTGTGTTCCTCGTTCTCCTGCCCCTCGTTTCTTCCCAATGCGTGAACCTCACAACTAGAACGCAG
CTCCCACCCGCTTACACGAACTCTTTTACTCGTGGAGTATACTATCCCGATAAAGTCTTTAGGTCCAGTG
TCCTTCATTCTACTCAAGACCTTTTCCTGCCATTCTTCTCAAATGTCACCTGGTTCCATGCTATCCACGT
TTCTGGCACCAACGGAACTAAACGATTTGATAATCCCGTCTTGCCATTTAACGATGGCGTATACTTTGCC
TCAACGGAGAAGTCCAACATTATCCGGGGATGGATATTTGGCACCACCCTGGACTCCAAGACACAGTCTC
TCCTCATTGTGAACAACGCCACCAATGTCGTCATCAAAGTCTGTGAATTTCAATTTTGTAACGATCCCTT
TCTCGGGGTTTATTATCATAAGAATAACAAGTCTTGGATGGAGTCAGAGTTCCGCGTTTACAGTTCCGCT
AACAACTGTACTTTTGAGTACGTTTCCCAACCATTTCTCATGGATCTTGAAGGGAAGCAAGGCAACTTCA
AGAATCTCCGCGAATTTGTGTTTAAGAATATAGACGGCTACTTCAAAATTTATAGCAAGCATACCCCGAT
AAATCTGGTTCGGGATCTCCCTCAAGGCTTCTCCGCGTTGGAACCCCTCGTGGACTTGCCGATTGGCATC
AACATCACCCGGTTCCAAACCCTTCTTGCCCTTCATCGAAGCTACCTCACGCCTGGCGACAGTAGTAGTG
GTTGGACAGCGGGCGCAGCAGCCTACTATGTGGGATATTTGCAACCACGCACCTTTCTTCTCAAATATAA
CGAAAACGGAACAATTACCGATGCCGTAGACTGTGCCCTCGATCCCCTGTCCGAAACTAAATGCACACTC
AAGTCCTTCACAGTTGAGAAAGGCATATACCAAACCAGTAACTTCCGCGTCCAACCCACCGAATCCATTG
TTCGATTCCCTAACATCACCAATTTGTGTCCTTTCGGTGAAGTATTTAATGCCACTCGATTTGCATCAGT
TTATGCCTGGAATCGCAAGCGAATATCAAATTGTGTTGCAGATTATAGTGTCCTGTATAATAGCGCATCA
TTCAGCACTTTTAAGTGTTATGGGGTCAGCCCTACGAAATTGAATGACTTGTGTTTTACCAACGTTTACG
CAGATTCTTTCGTCATACGCGGCGACGAAGTCCGACAGATTGCACCGGGGCAAACCGGAAAGATAGCAGA
CTATAATTATAAGTTGCCGGATGACTTCACCGGCTGCGTTATAGCATGGAACTCCAATAATCTCGATTCA
AAAGTCGGCGGCAACTATAATTATCTTTACCGCCTGTTTCGCAAGTCAAATCTGAAGCCCTTTGAACGTG
ACATCTCCACCGAAATTTATCAAGCTGGCAGCACCCCATGTAATGGAGTGGAAGGGTTTAACTGTTATTT
TCCCCTTCAATCATACGGATTTCAACCAACAAATGGGGTGGGCTATCAACCATATCGGGTGGTAGTCTTG
AGCTTTGAGCTGCTCCACGCACCGGCTACAGTTTGCGGACCGAAGAAAAGCACTAACCTGGTGAAGAATA
AATGTGTGAACTTCAACTTTAATGGGCTCACCGGAACAGGGGTGCTGACAGAATCAAACAAGAAATTTCT
CCCTTTTCAACAATTTGGTAGAGACATTGCCGATACCACAGATGCCGTCCGCGATCCGCAAACACTGGAA
ATCCTCGATATAACACCCTGTAGCTTCGGCGGGGTCAGCGTGATAACTCCCGGAACGAACACATCCAACC
AAGTGGCTGTCCTGTATCAAGATGTCAACTGTACCGAAGTCCCTGTGGCGATACACGCCGACCAACTGAC
ACCCACCTGGAGAGTCTACTCAACAGGTTCCAATGTCTTTCAAACTAGAGCGGGTTGTCTCATTGGCGCT
GAGCATGTCAATAATTCATACGAATGTGATATTCCTATTGGGGCAGGAATCTGTGCGTCTTATCAAACTC
AAACGAACTCACCACGGCGCGCTCGCTCAGTAGCCAGCCAGTCCATAATCGCCTATACCATGAGTCTCGG
GGCTGAGAACTCCGTGGCTTATTCAAACAATTCCATCGCAATCCCAACTAACTTTACCATTAGCGTTACC
ACGGAAATCTTGCCCGTCAGCATGACTAAGACGAGCGTAGACTGTACGATGTATATCTGTGGGGATTCCA
CCGAGTGTAGCAACCTCTTGCTTCAATACGGGTCTTTCTGTACTCAACTCAACCGAGCATTGACCGGAAT
TGCGGTCGAACAAGACAAGAATACCCAAGAGGTGTTCGCACAAGTAAAGCAAATATACAAAACGCCGCCA
ATCAAAGATTTTGGCGGGTTTAATTTTAGCCAAATACTGCCAGACCCATCTAAGCCTTCAAAACGCAGCT
TTATCGAGGATCTGCTGTTCAACAAAGTTACGTTGGCTGACGCGGGTTTCATTAAGCAGTATGGGGATTG
TTTGGGAGACATTGCGGCCCGCGACCTTATCTGTGCTCAAAAATTCAATGGGTTGACAGTTCTGCCCCCT
CTGCTCACTGATGAGATGATTGCACAGTATACATCAGCATTGTTGGCAGGAACCATTACATCCGGCTGGA
CTTTTGGCGCGGGTGCGGCCCTTCAAATACCTTTCGCTATGCAAATGGCTTACAGATTCAATGGGATTGG
TGTCACGCAAAATGTATTGTATGAAAATCAGAAGCTGATCGCTAATCAATTTAACAGCGCGATTGGCAAG
ATCCAAGATTCACTGTCAAGCACAGCGTCCGCCCTCGGCAAACTCCAAGATGTTGTGAATCAAAACGCCC
AGGCCCTGAATACCCTCGTGAAGCAACTGAGTTCTAACTTCGGCGCAATCTCCAGCGTCCTCAACGACAT
ATTGTCCAGACTTGATAAGGTGGAAGCCGAGGTGCAAATTGATCGGCTCATCACAGGCAGGCTCCAGTCA
CTCCAAACTTATGTGACACAACAGTTGATCCGGGCTGCTGAGATACGAGCAAGCGCCAACCTGGCCGCCA
CTAAAATGTCAGAGTGCGTGCTCGGGCAGTCCAAACGGGTTGACTTTTGTGGCAAGGGCTATCACTTGAT
GTCCTTCCCCCAATCCGCCCCACATGGAGTGGTCTTTCTCCACGTCACTTATGTCCCTGCTCAAGAGAAG
AACTTTACGACAGCTCCAGCAATCTGTCACGATGGCAAAGCGCACTTTCCCAGGGAAGGCGTTTTCGTCA
GTAATGGCACGCATTGGTTTGTGACCCAAAGGAATTTCTATGAACCCCAAATCATAACCACTGACAATAC
ATTTGTCTCAGGCAACTGTGATGTGGTCATTGGGATCGTGAACAACACGGTATATGATCCCCTGCAACCC
GAGTTGGATAGCTTCAAAGAGGAATTGGATAAATACTTTAAGAATCATACTTCACCCGATGTTGATCTCG
GGGACATATCAGGAATAAATGCAAGTGTCGTCAACATTCAGAAAGAGATTGATCGCCTTAATGAGGTCGC
CAAGAACTTGAATGAATCTTTGATCAACTTGCAAGAACTGGGCAAATACGAACAATATATTAAATGGCCC
TGGTACATTTGGTTGGGCTTTATCGCCGGACTTATAGCTATCGTTATGGTCACAATTATGTTGTGCTGTA
TGACTAGCTGTTGTTCCTGCTTGAAAGGATGTTGCAGTTGCGGATCTTGTTGTAAATAAAGGATCCTCTA
GAAGTTGTCTCCTCCTGCACTGACTGACTGATACAATCGATTTCTGGATCCGCAGGCCTAATCAACCTCT
GGATTACAAAATTTGTGAAAGATTGACTGGTATTCTTAACTATGTTGCTCCTTTTACGCTATGTGGATAC
GCTGCTTTAATGCCTTTGTATCATGCTATTGCTTCCCGTATGGCTTTCATTTTCTCCTCCTTGTATAAAT
CCTGGTTGCTGTCTCTTTATGAGGAGTTGTGGCCCGTTGTCAGGCAACGTGGCGTGGTGTGCACTGTGTT
TGCTGACGCAACCCCCACTGGTTGGGGCATTGCCACCACCTGTCAGCTCCTTTCCGGGACTTTCGCTTTC
CCCCTCCCTATTGCCACGGCGGAACTCATCGCCGCCTGCCTTGCCCGCTGCTGGACAGGGGCTCGGCTGT
TGGGCACTGACAATTCCGTGGTGTTGTCGGGGAAGCTGACGTCCTTTCCATGGCTGCTCGCCTGTGTTGC
CACCTGGATTCTGCGCGGGACGTCCTTCTGCTACGTCCCTTCGGCCCTCAATCCAGCGGACCTTCCTTCC
CGCGGCCTGCTGCCGGCTCTGCGGCCTCTTCCGCGTCTTCGCCTTCGCCCTCAGACGAGTCGGATCTCCC
TTTGGGCCGCCTCCCCGCCTGTCTAGCTTGACTGACTGAGATACAGCGTACCTTCAGCTCACAGACATGA
TAAGATACATTGATGAGTTTGGACAAACCACAACTAGAATGCAGTGAAAAAAATGCTTTATTTGTGAAAT
TTGTGATGCTATTGCTTTATTTGTAACCATTATAAGCTGCAATAAACAAGTTAACAACAACAATTGCATT
CATTTTATGTTTCAGGTTCAGGGGGAGGTGTGGGAGGTTTTTTAAAGCAAGTAAAACCTCTACAAATGTG
GTATTGGCCCATCTCTATCGGTATCGTAGCATAACCCCTTGGGGCCTCTAAACGGGTCTTGAGGGGTTTT
TTGTGCCCCTCGGGCCGGATTGCTATCTACCGGCATTGGCGCAGAAAAAAATGCCTGATGCGACGCTGCG
CGTCTTATACTCCCACATATGCCAGATTCAGCAACGGATACGGCTTCCCCAACTTGCCCACTTCCATACG
TGTCCTCCTTACCAGAAATTTATCCTTAAGGTCGTCAGCTATCCTGCAGGCGATCTCTCGATTTCGATCA
AGACATTCCTTTAATGGTCTTTTCTGGACACCACTAGGGGTCAGAAGTAGTTCATCAAACTTTCTTCCCT
CCCTAATCTCATTGGTTACCTTGGGCTATCGAAACTTAATTAAGCGATCTGCATCTCAATTAGTCAGCAA
CCATAGTCCCGCCCCTAACTCCGCCCATCCCGCCCCTAACTCCGCCCAGTTCCGCCCATTCTCCGCCCCA
TCGCTGACTAATTTTTTTTATTTATGCAGAGGCCGAGGCCGCCTCGGCCTCTGAGCTATTCCAGAAGTAG
TGAGGAGGCTTTTTTGGAGGCCTAGGCTTTTGCAAAGGAGGTAGCCAACATGATTGAACAAGATGGATTG
CACGCAGGTTCTCCCGCCGCTTGGGTGGAGAGGCTATTCGGCTATGACTGGGCACAACAGACAATCGGCT
GCTCTGATGCCGCCGTGTTCCGGCTGTCAGCGCAGGGGCGCCCGGTTCTTTTTGTCAAGACCGACCTGTC
CGGTGCCCTGAATGAACTCCAGGACGAGGCAGCGCGGCTATCGTGGCTGGCCACGACGGGCGTTCCTTGC
GCAGCTGTGCTCGACGTTGTCACTGAAGCGGGAAGGGACTGGCTGCTATTGGGCGAAGTGCCGGGGCAGG
ATCTCCTGTCATCTCACCTTGCTCCTGCCGAGAAAGTATCCATCATGGCTGATGCAATGCGGCGGCTGCA
TACGCTTGATCCGGCTACCTGCCCATTCGACCACCAAGCGAAACATCGCATCGAGCGAGCACGTACTCGG
ATGGAAGCCGGTCTTGTCGATCAGGATGATCTGGACGAAGAGCATCAGGGGCTCGCGCCAGCCGAACTGT
TCGCCAGGCTCAAGGCGCGGATGCCCGACGGCGAGGATCTCGTCGTGACCCACGGCGATGCCTGCTTGCC
GAATATCATGGTGGAAAATGGCCGCTTTTCTGGATTCATCGACTGTGGCCGGCTGGGTGTGGCGGACCGC
TATCAGGACATAGCGTTGGCTACCCGTGATATTGCTGAAGAGCTTGGCGGCGAATGGGCTGACCGCTTCC
TCGTGCTTTACGGTATCGCCGCTCCCGATTCGCAGCGCATCGCCTTCTATCGCCTTCTTGACGAGTTCTT
CTAGTATGTAAGCCCTGTGCCTTCTAGTTGCCAGCCATCTGTTGTTTGCCCCTCCCCCGTGCCTTCCTTG
ACCCTGGAAGGTGCCACTCCCACTGTCCTTTCCTAATAAAATGAGGAAATTGCATCGCATTGTCTGAGTA
GGTGTCATTCTATTCTGGGGGGTGGGGTGGGGCAGGACAGCAAGGGGGAGGATTGGGAAGACAATAGCAG
GCATGCTGGGGATGCGGTGGGCTCTATGGTTAATTAACCAGTCAAGTCAGCTACTTGGCGAGATCGACTT
GTCTGGGTTTCGACTACGCTCAGAATTGCGTCAGTCAAGTTCGATCTGGTCCTTGCTATTGCACCCGTTC
TCCGATTACGAGTTTCATTTAAATCATGTGAGCAAAAGGCCAGCAAAAGGCCAGGAACCGTAAAAAGGCC
GCGTTGCTGGCGTTTTTCCATAGGCTCCGCCCCCCTGACGAGCATCACAAAAATCGACGCTCAAGTCAGA
GGTGGCGAAACCCGACAGGACTATAAAGATACCAGGCGTTTCCCCCTGGAAGCTCCCTCGTGCGCTCTCC
TGTTCCGACCCTGCCGCTTACCGGATACCTGTCCGCCTTTCTCCCTTCGGGAAGCGTGGCGCTTTCTCAT
AGCTCACGCTGTAGGTATCTCAGTTCGGTGTAGGTCGTTCGCTCCAAGCTGGGCTGTGTGCACGAACCCC
CCGTTCAGCCCGACCGCTGCGCCTTATCCGGTAACTATCGTCTTGAGTCCAACCCGGTAAGACACGACTT
ATCGCCACTGGCAGCAGCCACTGGTAACAGGATTAGCAGAGCGAGGTATGTAGGCGGTGCTACAGAGTTC
TTGAAGTGGTGGCCTAACTACGGCTACACTAGAAGAACAGTATTTGGTATCTGCGCTCTGCTGAAGCCAG
TTACCTTCGGAAAAAGAGTTGGTAGCTCTTGATCCGGCAAACAAACCACCGCTGGTAGCGGTGGTTTTTT
TGTTTGCAAGCAGCAGATTACGCGCAGAAAAAAAGGATCTCAAGAAGATCCTTTGATCTTTTCTACGGGG
TCTGACGCTCAGTGGAACGAAAACTCACGTTAAGGGATTTTGGTCATGAGATTATCAAAAAGGATCTTCA
CCTAGATCCTTTTAAATTAAAAATGAAGTTTTAAATCAATCTAAAGTATATATGAGTAAACTTGGTCTGA
CAGTTACCAATGCTTAATCAGTGAGGCACCTATCTCAGCGATCTGTCTATTTCGTTCATCCATAGTTGCA
TTTAAATTTCCGAACTCTCCAAGGCCCTCGTCGGAAAATCTTCAAACCTTTCGTCCGATCCATCTTGCAG
GCTACCTCTCGAACGAACTATCGCAAGTCTCTTGGCCGGCCTTGCGCCTTGGCTATTGCTTGGCAGCGCC
TATCGCCAGGTATTACTCCAATCCCGAATATCCGAGATCGGGATCACCCGAGAGAAGTTCAACCTACATC
CTCAATCCCGATCTATCCGAGATCCGAGGAATATCGAAATCGGGGCGCGCCTGGTGTACCGAGAACGATC
CTCTCAGTGCGAGTCTCGACGATCCATATCGTTGCTTGGCAGTCAGCCAGTCGGAATCCAGCTTGGGACC
CAGGAAGTCCAATCGTCAGATATTGTACTCAAGCCTGGTCACGGCAGCGTACCGATCTGTTTAAACCTAG
ATATTGATAGTCTGATCGGTCAACGTATAATCGAGTCCTAGCTTTTGCAAACATCTATCAAGAGACAGGA
TCAGCAGGAGGCTTTCGCATGAGTATTCAACATTTCCGTGTCGCCCTTATTCCCTTTTTTGCGGCATTTT
GCCTTCCTGTTTTTGCTCACCCAGAAACGCTGGTGAAAGTAAAAGATGCTGAAGATCAGTTGGGTGCGCG
AGTGGGTTACATCGAACTGGATCTCAACAGCGGTAAGATCCTTGAGAGTTTTCGCCCCGAAGAACGCTTT
CCAATGATGAGCACTTTTAAAGTTCTGCTATGTGGCGCGGTATTATCCCGTATTGACGCCGGGCAAGAGC
AACTCGGTCGCCGCATACACTATTCTCAGAATGACTTGGTTGAGTATTCACCAGTCACAGAAAAGCATCT
TACGGATGGCATGACAGTAAGAGAATTATGCAGTGCTGCCATAACCATGAGTGATAACACTGCGGCCAAC
TTACTTCTGACAACGATTGGAGGACCGAAGGAGCTAACCGCTTTTTTGCACAACATGGGGGATCATGTAA
CTCGCCTTGATCGTTGGGAACCGGAGCTGAATGAAGCCATACCAAACGACGAGCGTGACACCACGATGCC
TGTAGCAATGGCAACAACCTTGCGTAAACTATTAACTGGCGAACTACTTACTCTAGCTTCCCGGCAACAG
TTGATAGACTGGATGGAGGCGGATAAAGTTGCAGGACCACTTCTGCGCTCGGCCCTTCCGGCTGGCTGGT
TTATTGCTGATAAATCTGGAGCCGGTGAGCGTGGGTCTCGCGGTATCATTGCAGCACTGGGGCCAGATGG
TAAGCCCTCCCGTATCGTAGTTATCTACACGACGGGGAGTCAGGCAACTATGGATGAACGAAATAGACAG
ATCGCTGAGATAGGTGCCTCACTGATTAAGCATTGGTAACCGATTCTAGGTGCATTGGCGCAGAAAAAAA
TGCCTGATGCGACGCTGCGCGTCTTATACTCCCACATATGCCAGATTCAGCAACGGATACGGCTTCCCCA
ACTTGCCCACTTCCATACGTGTCCTCCTTACCAGAAATTTATCCTTAAGATCCCGAATCGTTTAAACTCG
ACTCTGGCTCTATCGAATCTCCGTCGTTTCGAGCTTACGCGAACAGCCGTGGCGCTCATTTGCTCGTCGG
GCATCGAATCTCGTCAGCTATCGTCAGCTTACCTTTTTGGCAGCGATCGCGGCTCCCGACATCTTGGACC
ATTAGCTCCACAGGTATCTTCTTCCCTCTAGTGGTCATAACAGCAGCTTCAGCTACCTCTCAATTCAAAA
AACCCCTCAAGACCCGTTTAGAGGCCCCAAGGGGTTATGCTATCAATCGTTGCGTTACACACACAAAAAA
CCAACACACATCCATCTTCGATGGATAGCGATTTTATTATCTAACTGCTGATCGAGTGTAGCCAGATCTA
GTAATCAATTACGGGGTCATTAGTTCATAGCCCATATATGGAGTTCCGCGTTACATAACTTACGGTAAAT
GGCCCGCCTGGCTGACCGCCCAACGACCCCCGCCCATTGACGTCAATAATGACGTATGTTCCCATAGTAA
CGCCAATAGGGACTTTCCATTGACGTCAATGGGTGGAGTATTTACGGTAAACTGCCCACTTGGCAGTACA
TCAAGTGTATCATATGCCAAGTACGCCCCCTATTGACGTCAATGACGGTAAATGGCCCGCCTGGCATTAT
GCCCAGTACATGACCTTATGGGACTTTCCTACTTGGCAGTACATCTACGTATTAGTCATCGCTATTACCA
TGCTGATGCGGTTTTGGCAGTACATCAATGGGCGTGGATAGCGGTTTGACTCACGGGGATTTCCAAGTCT
CCACCCCATTGACGTCAATGGGAGTTTGTTTTGGCACCAAAATCAACGGGACTTTCCAAAATGTCGTAAC
AACTCCGCCCCATTGACGCAAATGGGCGGTAGGCGTGTACGGTGGGAGGTCTATATAAGCAGAGCTGGTT
TAGTGAACCGTCAGATCGCCTGGAGACGCCATCCACGCTGTTTTGACCTCCATAGAAGACACCGGGACCG
ATCCAGCCTCCCCTCGAAGCTTACATGTGGTACCGAGCTCGGATCCTGAGAACTTCAGGGTGAGTCTATG
GGACCCTTGATGTTTTCTTTCCCCTTCTTTTCTATGGTTAAGTTCATGTCATAGGAAGGGGAGAAGTAAC
AGGGTACACATATTGACCAAATCAGGGTAATTTTGCATTTGTAATTTTAAAAAATGCTTTCTTCTTTTAA
TATACTTTTTTGTTTATCTTATTTCTAATACTTTCCCTAATCTCTTTCTTTCAGGGCAATAATGATACAA
TGTATCATGCCTCTTTGCACCATTCTAAAGAATAACAGTGATAATTTCTGGGTTAAGGCAATAGCAATAT
TTCTGCATATAAATATTTCTGCATATAAATTGTAACTGATGTAAGAGGTTTCATATTGCTAATAGCAGCT
ACAATCCAGCTACCATTCTGCTTTTATTTTATGGTTGGGATAAGGCTGGATTATTCTGAGTCCAAGCTAG
GCCCTTTTGCTAATCATGTTCATACCTCTTATCTTCCTCCCACAGCTCCTGGGCAACGTGCTGGTCTGTG
TGCTGGCCCATCACTTTGGCAAAGGCGGCCGC
Features (pLannotate 1.2.2; 21 found; start..end, strand, type, name):
      2..3766    +  CDS            S: SPIKE_SARS2 - Experimental evidence at protein level: Swiss-Prot protein existence level 1. [Spike glycoprotein]: May down-regulate host tetherin (BST2) by lysosomal degradation, thereby counteracting its antiviral activity. From Severe acute respiratory syndrome coronavirus 2 (2019-nCoV) (SARS-CoV-2).
   3840..4428    +  misc_feature   WPRE: woodchuck hepatitis virus posttranscriptional regulatory element
   4481..4602    -  polyA_signal   SV40 poly(A) signal: SV40 polyadenylation signal
   4625..4694    -  CDS            large T antigen (fragment): large T antigen from SV40 (simian virus 40)
   4717..4763    +  terminator     T7 terminator: transcription terminator for bacteriophage T7 RNA polymerase
   4793..4929    +  terminator     rrnG terminator: transcription terminator from the E. coli ribosomal RNA rrnG operon (Albrechtsen et al., 1991)
   4974..5045    +  misc_feature   3' β-globin insulator: insulator downstream of the human β-globin locus (Farrell et al., 2002)
   5090..5286    +  promoter       SV40 promoter: SV40 early promoter
   5300..6091    +  CDS            neo: KKA2_KLEPN - Also known as kan, nptII. Experimental evidence at protein level: Swiss-Prot protein existence level 1. Resistance to kanamycin, neomycin, paromomycin, ribostamycin, butirosin and gentamicin B. From Klebsiella pneumoniae.
   6105..6329    +  polyA_signal   bGH poly(A) signal: bovine growth hormone polyadenylation signal
   6525..7113    -  rep_origin     ori: high-copy-number ColE1/pMB1/pBR322/pUC origin of replication
   7285..7349    -  CDS            bla(M) (fragment): β-lactamase lacking the signal sequence; bla(M); allows cytosolic expression of β-lactamase
   7859..8719    +  CDS            AmpR: β-lactamase; bla; confers resistance to ampicillin, carbenicillin, and related antibiotics
   8732..8868    +  terminator     rrnG terminator: transcription terminator from the E. coli ribosomal RNA rrnG operon (Albrechtsen et al., 1991)
   9020..9091    +  misc_feature   5' β-globin insulator: insulator upstream of the human β-globin locus (Farrell et al., 2002)
   9096..9142    -  terminator     T7 terminator: transcription terminator for bacteriophage T7 RNA polymerase
   9160..9208    -  polyA_signal   poly(A) signal: synthetic polyadenylation signal
   9289..9592    +  enhancer       CMV enhancer: human cytomegalovirus immediate early enhancer
   9665..9682    -  promoter       CMV promoter (fragment): human cytomegalovirus (CMV) immediate early promoter
   9745..9796    +  promoter       CMVd2 promoter: truncated human cytomegalovirus (CMV) immediate early promoter that yields moderately reduced expression relative to the full-length promoter
   9930..10405   +  intron         β-globin intron: internally truncated intron from human β-globin
