[The description below was written by a language model from this plasmid's Addgene catalogue record and pLannotate feature annotations shown in this document.]
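Description:
pTwist-SARS-CoV-2 Spike-deltaC18 D1199N(AAC) is a 10.5 kb mammalian expression plasmid built on the Twist pTwist-CMV-BetaGlobin-WPRE-Neo backbone. It encodes the SARS-CoV-2 spike glycoprotein carrying the single substitution D1199N. The "(AAC)" in the name presumably indicates the asparagine codon used. The "deltaC18" designation points to removal of the last 18 residues of the cytoplasmic tail, a truncation commonly used to improve spike incorporation into pseudotyped particles. This fits an annotated spike reading frame of about 3.77 kb, slightly shorter than full length. In bacteria the plasmid replicates from a high-copy ColE1/pUC-type origin and is selected with ampicillin through the AmpR β-lactamase gene.

The catalogue entry lists the promoter as CAG. The feature table instead shows a CMV enhancer with CMV promoter segments followed by a truncated human β-globin intron, which matches the backbone name, so the CAG label should be treated with caution. Downstream of the spike coding sequence lie a WPRE, which enhances transcript stability and expression, and an SV40 polyadenylation signal. A separate cassette of SV40 early promoter, neo and bGH poly(A) can confer G418 resistance in mammalian cells. Short β-globin insulator elements, together with T7 and rrnG terminators and a synthetic poly(A) signal, flank the units to limit read-through between them.

The stated purpose is pseudovirus production. The plasmid supplies the envelope glycoprotein in trans when co-transfected with packaging and reporter components, none of which it carries. The resulting particles display the D1199N spike, and the associated study concerns SARS-CoV-2 escape from vaccine-induced humoral immunity.
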