Addgene plasmid #212513: pTwist-SARS-CoV-2 Spike-deltaC18 D1199N(AAC)
Purpose: Encodes SARS-CoV-2 spike D1199N for pseudovirus production
Depositing lab: Alejandro Balazs. Depositing organization: Massachusetts General Hospital. Publication: Ongoing evolution of SARS-CoV-2 drives escape from mRNA vaccine-induced humoral immunity. Roederer AL, Cao Y, Denis KS, Sheehan ML, Li CJ, Lam EC, Gregory DJ, Poznansky MC, Iafrate AJ, Canaday DH, Gravenstein S, Garcia-Beltran WF, Balazs AB. medRxiv [Preprint]. 2024 Mar 7:2024.03.05.24303815. doi: 10.1101/2024.03.05.24303815. PubMed 38496628.
Backbone
  Vector backbone: pTwist-CMV-BetaGlobin-WPRE-Neo
  Backbone manufacturer: Twist
  Vector type: Mammalian Expression
Growth in bacteria
  Bacterial resistance: Ampicillin, 100 μg/mL
  Growth temperature: 37°C
  Growth strain: DH5alpha
  Copy number: High Copy
Gene/Insert
  Gene/Insert name: SARS-CoV-2 Spike D1199N
  Species: Severe acute respiratory syndrome coronavirus 2
  Mutation: D1199N
  Entrez Gene: S (a.k.a. GU280_gp02, spike glycoprotein)
  Promoter: CAG
  Cloning method: Ligation Independent Cloning
Terms and licenses: Academic/Nonprofit Terms; Industry Terms: Not Available to Industry
Depositor comments: Please visit https://www.medrxiv.org/content/10.1101/2024.03.05.24303815v1 for medRxiv preprint.
How to cite: pTwist-SARS-CoV-2 Spike-deltaC18 D1199N(AAC) was a gift from Alejandro Balazs (Addgene plasmid # 212513 ; http://n2t.net/addgene:212513 ; RRID:Addgene_212513)
